Addgene plasmid #27198: VDAC2_L (OZ523)
Depositing lab: Keith Joung. Depositing organization: Massachusetts General Hospital. Publication: Rapid "open-source" engineering of customized zinc-finger nucleases for highly efficient gene modification. Maeder ML, Thibodeau-Beganny S, Osiak A, Wright DA, Anthony RM, Eichtinger M, Jiang T, Foley JE, Winfrey RJ, Townsend JA, Unger-Wallace E, Sander JD, Muller-Lerch F, Fu F, Pearlberg J, Goebel C, Dassie JP, Pruett-Miller SM, Porteus MH, Sgroi DC, Iafrate AJ, Dobbs D, McCray PB, Cathomen T, Voytas DF, Joung JK. Mol Cell. 2008 Jul 25. 31(2):294-301. 10.1016/j.molcel.2008.06.016 PubMed 18657511.
Backbone
  Vector backbone: MG414
  Backbone size w/o insert (bp): 5493
  Vector type: Zebrafish Targeting
Growth in bacteria
  Bacterial resistance: Kanamycin, 50 μg/mL
  Growth temperature: 37°C
  Growth strain: XL1 Blue
  Growth instructions: Requires a bacterial strain such as XL1 Blue, that expresses the lacIq allele of lac repressor
  Copy number: Low Copy
Gene/Insert
  Gene/Insert name: Zinc finger array targeting VDAC2 (alt names: voltage-dependent anion channel 2; OZ523)
  Species: D. rerio (zebrafish)
  Insert size (bp): 270
  GenBank ID: ENSDARG00000013623
  Entrez Gene: vdac2 (a.k.a. zgc:55795, zgc:77621, wu:fa01a08, wu:fa98a10, wu:fb50g11)
  Cloning method: Restriction Enzyme; 5′ cloning site XbaI (not destroyed); 3′ cloning site BamHI (not destroyed)
  Sequencing primers: 5′ OK.61 GGGTAGTACGATGACGGAACCTGTC
Terms and licenses: Academic/Nonprofit Terms; Industry Terms: Not Available to Industry
Depositor comments: This plasmid encodes a zinc finger array targeting half of a target sequence in the zebrafish gene VDAC2 (see below). Please note that this plasmid does NOT contain the VDAC2 sequence. Users must order the complementary plasmid VDAC2_R (OZ524) [Addgene plasmid 27199] in order to create a zinc finger nuclease (ZFN) pair to introduce targeted mutations into this specific zebrafish gene. Users will also need to clone the zinc finger (ZF) insert of this plasmid into a zinc finger nuclease (ZFN) vector to express a FOKI fusion product. Examples of possible ZFN expression vectors that can be used are: pST1374 (Addgene plasmid 13426), pMLM290 (Addgene plasmid 21872), pMLM292 (Addgene plasmid 21873), pMLM800 (Addgene plasmid 27202) and pMLM802 (Addgene plasmid 27203). This zinc finger array was tested for binding activity to the sequence 5'-GGTTGGGAG-3' in a bacterial two hybrid assay, and resulted in 13.18 fold activation. However, this array has not yet been tested for activity as a zinc finger nuclease (i.e. for its ability to induce mutations at the intended locus). Scientists using this zinc finger array in a publication should notify and acknowledge NIH grant number R01 GM088040 in the publication. Other Articles: "Oligomerized pool engineering (OPEN): an 'open-source' protocol for making customized zinc-finger arrays." Maeder ML et al. (Nat Protoc. 2009 Sept 17. 4(10):1471-1501. Pubmed ID: 19798082 "Targeted mutagenesis in zebrafish using customized zinc-finger nucleases." Foley JE et al. (Nat Protoc. 2009 Dec 3. 4(12):1855-1867. Pubmed ID: 20010934
How to cite: VDAC2_L (OZ523) was a gift from Keith Joung (Addgene plasmid # 27198 ; http://n2t.net/addgene:27198 ; RRID:Addgene_27198)
