[The description below was written by a language model from this plasmid's Addgene catalogue record.]
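Description:
VDAC2_L (OZ523) is a low-copy bacterial plasmid built on the MG414 backbone (about 5.5 kb without insert) that carries an engineered zinc finger array directed against the zebrafish gene vdac2 (voltage-dependent anion channel 2). It is selected with kanamycin and is meant to be maintained in a bacterial host carrying the lacIq allele of the lac repressor, which suggests that expression from the backbone is under lac-type control. The record does not, however, name the promoter, the origin of replication or other backbone features, and no feature table is provided.

The payload is a roughly 270 bp insert cloned between XbaI and BamHI sites, both of which are retained so the array can be excised and moved. It encodes a zinc finger array recognising a nine-base-pair "left" half-site of a target in vdac2. The plasmid does not contain any vdac2 sequence itself. The array comes from the OPEN (oligomerized pool engineering) selection approach, and it gave about 13-fold activation on its half-site in a bacterial two-hybrid binding assay.

The plasmid serves as a source of a DNA-binding module rather than as a ready-to-use nuclease. To generate a functional reagent, the zinc finger insert must be subcloned into a zinc finger nuclease expression vector that supplies the FokI cleavage domain. The resulting nuclease must then be paired with one made from the complementary right half-site array, VDAC2_R (OZ524), so that the two FokI fusions dimerise at the target and introduce mutations at the zebrafish locus. According to the depositor, the array had not yet been tested for nuclease activity at the intended locus.
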