>Addgene plasmid #27198 | VDAC2_L (OZ523) | addgene partial sequence | sequence record 33612 | 27198 with OK.61 (5' GGGTAGTACGATGACGGAACCTGTC 3')
AAAATCCAAGCTTTGGCGGCCGCTGACTACAAAGACGACGATGACAAATCTAGACCCGGGGAGCGCCCCT
TCCAGTGTCGCATTTGCATGCGGAACTTTTCGAGGAACACCAACCTTACGCGCCATACCCGTACTCATAC
CGGTGAAAAACCGTTTCAGTGTCGGATCTGTATGCGAAATTTCTCCCGGCGCGAGCACTTGACCATCCAT
CTACGTACGCACACCGGCGAGAAGCCATTCCAATGCCGAATATGCATGCGCAACTTCAGTGTCAACAGCC
ACCTGACGCGCCACCTAAAAACCCACCTGAGGGGATCCTCTGCACAGTAGTAACTAGAGACTAGAAAAAG
GCCGACAAGTCCCGCTCCGCTGAAGATCCTGGCGTAATAGCGAAGAGGCCCGCACCGATCGCCCTTCCCA
ACAGTTGCGCAGCCTGAATGGCGAATGGG
[124 nt withheld, positions 450-573]
C
[91 nt withheld, positions 575-665]
AGGGTGATGGTTCACGTAGTGGGCCATC
